Addgene plasmid #32034: pRSF-KpDcr1deltaC(GiVL-2)
Depositing lab: David Bartel. Depositing organization: Whitehead Institute for Biomedical Research. Publication: The inside-out mechanism of dicers from budding yeasts. Weinberg DE, Nakanishi K, Patel DJ, Bartel DP. Cell. 2011 Jul 22;146(2):262-76. 10.1016/j.cell.2011.06.021 PubMed 21784247.
Backbone
  Vector backbone: sumo-pRSFduet-1
  Backbone manufacturer: Novagen
  Backbone size w/o insert (bp): 4100
  Modifications to backbone: amino-terminal Ulp1-cleavable His6-SUMO
  Vector type: Bacterial Expression
Growth in bacteria
  Bacterial resistance: Kanamycin, 50 μg/mL
  Growth temperature: 37°C
  Growth strain: DH5alpha
  Copy number: Unknown
Gene/Insert
  Gene/Insert name: DCR1(15-355)
  Species: K. polysporus
  Mutation: N195-M215 replaced by P697-D714 of GiDicer
  Promoter: T7
  Tag / fusion protein: His6-SUMO (N terminal on backbone)
  Cloning method: Restriction Enzyme; 5′ cloning site BamHI (unknown if destroyed); 3′ cloning site XhoI (unknown if destroyed)
  Sequencing primers: 5′ T7
Terms and licenses: Academic/Nonprofit Terms; Industry Terms: Not Available to Industry
Depositor comments: The species of DCR1 is Kluyveromyces polysporus, which is also known as Vanderwaltozyma polyspora
How to cite: pRSF-KpDcr1deltaC(GiVL-2) was a gift from David Bartel (Addgene plasmid # 32034 ; http://n2t.net/addgene:32034 ; RRID:Addgene_32034)
