[The description below was written by a language model from this plasmid's Addgene catalogue record and pLannotate feature annotations shown in this document.]
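Description:
pRSF-KpDcr1deltaC(GiVL-2) is a bacterial expression plasmid built on a modified pRSFDuet-1 backbone ("sumo-pRSFduet-1") that supplies an amino-terminal His6-SUMO tag removable with the Ulp1 protease. It replicates in E. coli through the RSF1030 origin, which is compatible with other common origins and so allows co-maintenance with additional plasmids, and it is selected with kanamycin through an aph(3')-Ia resistance gene. The backbone also carries lacI under its own promoter. Together with the T7 promoter and T7 terminator flanking the expression cassette, this gives the usual arrangement for IPTG-inducible expression in hosts that provide T7 RNA polymerase.

The insert, cloned between BamHI and XhoI, encodes residues 15–355 of Dcr1, the Dicer of the budding yeast Kluyveromyces polysporus (also called Vanderwaltozyma polyspora). As the "deltaC" name implies, this is a C-terminally truncated form. It is also a chimera, since residues N195–M215 are replaced by P697–D714 of GiDicer (the record does not spell out the source organism behind this abbreviation). The automated annotation picks up the His tag region, a thrombin site, the SUMO (yeast SMT3) sequence and, within the insert, a segment resembling bacterial RNase III, in keeping with a Dicer catalytic domain. The small capTEV, SET1, TcR and extra AmpR promoter fragments it reports are short partial matches and probably do not represent functional elements.

The design suits production of recombinant protein that can be affinity-purified through the His tag and then released by Ulp1 cleavage. The associated publication concerns the mechanism of budding-yeast Dicers, so this loop-swap variant was presumably used for biochemical or structural comparison with the wild-type enzyme, although the record does not state the specific experiment.
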