Features (pLannotate 1.2.2; 16 found; start..end, strand, type, name):
     33..49      +  CDS            capTEV™ (fragment): composite tag for in vivo biotinylation, TEV protease cleavage, and 6xHis tagging
     60..77      +  CDS            thrombin site: thrombin recognition and cleavage site
     90..382     +  CDS            SUMO (fragment): cleavable ubiquitin-like protein tag; S. cerevisiae SMT3 (truncated)
    756..893     +  CDS            rnc (fragment): RNC_HELHP - Protein inferred from homology: Swiss-Prot protein existence level 3. Digests double-stranded RNA. Involved in the processing of primary rRNA transcript to yield the immediate precursors to the large and small rRNAs (23S and 16S). Processes some mRNAs, and tRNAs when they are encoded in the rRNA operon. Processes pre-crRNA and tracrRNA of type II CRISPR loci if present in the organism. From Helicobacter hepaticus (strain ATCC 51449 / 3B1).
   1465..1482    +  CDS            SET1 (fragment): solubility-enhancement tag derived from T7 phage gene 10B
   1490..1537    +  terminator     T7 terminator: transcription terminator for bacteriophage T7 RNA polymerase
   1701..1758    +  promoter       AmpR promoter (fragment): bla
   1767..2582    -  CDS            KanR: aminoglycoside phosphotransferase; aph(3')-Ia; confers resistance to kanamycin in bacteria or G418 (Geneticin®) in eukaryotes
   2583..2674    -  promoter       AmpR promoter: bla
   2690..3439    -  rep_origin     RSF ori: Plasmids containing the RSF 1030 origin of replication can be propagated in E. coli cells that contain additional plasmids with compatible origins.
   3522..3586    -  CDS            TcR (fragment): tetracycline efflux protein; tet; confers resistance to tetracycline
   3601..3622    -  protein_bind   CAP binding site: CAP binding activates transcription in the presence of cAMP. E. coli catabolite activator protein
   3635..4717    -  CDS            lacI: lac repressor; lacI; The lac repressor binds to the lac operator to inhibit transcription in E. coli. This inhibition can be relieved by adding lactose or isopropyl-β-D-thiogalactopyranoside (IPTG).
   4718..4795    -  promoter       lacI promoter: lacI
   4803..4838    -  CDS            TcR (fragment): tetracycline efflux protein; tet; confers resistance to tetracycline
   4841..4857    +  promoter       T7 promoter (fragment): promoter for bacteriophage T7 RNA polymerase
>Addgene plasmid #32034 | pRSF-KpDcr1deltaC(GiVL-2) | depositor full sequence | sequence record 36181 | pRSF-KpDcr1deltaC(GiVL-2) sequence 4857 bps
CTTTAATAAGGAGATATACCATGGGCAGCAGCCATCATCATCATCATCACAGCAGCGGCCTGGTGCCGCG
CGGCAGCCATATGGCTAGCATGTCGGACTCAGAAGTCAATCAAGAAGCTAAGCCAGAGGTCAAGCCAGAA
GTCAAGCCTGAGACTCACATCAATTTAAAGGTGTCCGATGGATCTTCAGAGATCTTCTTCAAGATCAAAA
AGACCACTCCTTTAAGAAGGCTGATGGAAGCGTTCGCTAAAAGACAGGGTAAGGAAATGGACTCCTTAAG
ATTCTTGTACGACGGTATTAGAATCCAAGCTGATCAGACCCCTGAAGATTTGGACATGGAGGATAACGAT
ATTATTGAGGCTCACAGAGAACAGATTGGTGGATCCAGCAACGAGTTAAAAGTTAGAGAATTTTATAGAC
TCCACAATGCTTGTGTGAAATTGAAAGAGTCTATTAAATTGATTTATGAAAACCCATTGGTAACTGACCA
AAATGTTTTGAATTTGGGAACTGCAGAAAATACTATTGATTATACAATTTTAAACACACCTACACTAAAT
GTTGCTAAAACTTTACTGGGCAATAGATATTCATTAGATCTAATAGATCTTTTTCAATCTCATGATTTCA
AAGATTCAAACACTGATGTGGATATGTTTATTAAATATCCTGTGGTTTATGATGAAAATTTGGAAAATTT
AGCATTTATGCATAAAAGTTTTCCAAATATGAATGCACATCTAAATGATGCTCAAAAGACTCAATTATCT
AATGAAAGGTTAGAATTTTTGGGTGATAGTTGGCTAGGTGCTTTAGTTTCATATATTGTATACACCAGAT
TTCCTTCTGCAAATGAAGGTATGCTTTCTCAAATGAAAGAATCAATAGTAAATAATAATAATCTATTTGA
TTGGAGTACAAAATTACCTTCTGTAGTTTCTGAGGTTATTATAGAATCCCATCCGAAAATACAGCCTGAC
TCTAAACGTTATGCTGATTGTGTTGAAGCCTATATTGGTGCATTGGTTATTGATAGATTTGGCACTGAGT
TTTTGGATATCAAGGAATGGTTAGAAGAACTATCAGAAAAAAAATTGGCCAAATCGAGCCAAATGGTGAT
AAAGGAACCATTAAATAAAAATGCTAAAAATGAATTAGCCGAATTACTGCAAATTAACAAATTAGGACAT
AAACTTCATTACAGAAAGCTTACAGAAATGCCTCCATTCAGAGTTGAAGTTAAAATAGGTGACATTCTGT
TAGACGAAGCTGAAGGTAACAGTATAAGGGAAGCAGAACACAGAGCTGCGATGAAGGTATTGGAAAATGA
TGAATTATTGAGGAAATATTCGGTTTATGATTTAGAGGATGGAAACTCGAAGAAATATTCTATTGAAGAG
TAACTGCTGCGAAATTTGAACGCCAGCACATGGACTCGTCTACTAGCGCAGCTTAATTAACCTAGGCTGC
TGCCACCGCTGAGCAATAACTAGCATAACCCCTTGGGGCCTCTAAACGGGTCTTGAGGGGTTTTTTGCTG
AAACCTCAGGCATTTGAGAAGCACACGGTCACACTGCTTCCGGTAGTCAATAAACCGGTAAACCAGCAAT
AGACATAAGCGGCTATTTAACGACCCTGCCCTGAACCGACGACAAGCTGACGACCGGGTCTCCGCAAGTG
GCACTTTTCGGGGAAATGTGCGCGGAACCCCTATTTGTTTATTTTTCTAAATACATTCAAATATGTATCC
GCTCATGAATTAATTCTTAGAAAAACTCATCGAGCATCAAATGAAACTGCAATTTATTCATATCAGGATT
ATCAATACCATATTTTTGAAAAAGCCGTTTCTGTAATGAAGGAGAAAACTCACCGAGGCAGTTCCATAGG
ATGGCAAGATCCTGGTATCGGTCTGCGATTCCGACTCGTCCAACATCAATACAACCTATTAATTTCCCCT
CGTCAAAAATAAGGTTATCAAGTGAGAAATCACCATGAGTGACGACTGAATCCGGTGAGAATGGCAAAAG
TTTATGCATTTCTTTCCAGACTTGTTCAACAGGCCAGCCATTACGCTCGTCATCAAAATCACTCGCATCA
ACCAAACCGTTATTCATTCGTGATTGCGCCTGAGCGAGACGAAATACGCGGTCGCTGTTAAAAGGACAAT
TACAAACAGGAATCGAATGCAACCGGCGCAGGAACACTGCCAGCGCATCAACAATATTTTCACCTGAATC
AGGATATTCTTCTAATACCTGGAATGCTGTTTTCCCGGGGATCGCAGTGGTGAGTAACCATGCATCATCA
GGAGTACGGATAAAATGCTTGATGGTCGGAAGAGGCATAAATTCCGTCAGCCAGTTTAGTCTGACCATCT
CATCTGTAACATCATTGGCAACGCTACCTTTGCCATGTTTCAGAAACAACTCTGGCGCATCGGGCTTCCC
ATACAATCGATAGATTGTCGCACCTGATTGCCCGACATTATCGCGAGCCCATTTATACCCATATAAATCA
GCATCCATGTTGGAATTTAATCGCGGCCTAGAGCAAGACGTTTCCCGTTGAATATGGCTCATACTCTTCC
TTTTTCAATATTATTGAAGCATTTATCAGGGTTATTGTCTCATGAGCGGATACATATTTGAATGTATTTA
GAAAAATAAACAAATAGGCATGCAGCGCTCTTCCGCTTCCTCGCTCACTGACTCGCTACGCTCGGTCGTT
CGACTGCGGCGAGCGGTGTCAGCTCACTCAAAAGCGGTAATACGGTTATCCACAGAATCAGGGGATAAAG
CCGGAAAGAACATGTGAGCAAAAAGCAAAGCACCGGAAGAAGCCAACGCCGCAGGCGTTTTTCCATAGGC
TCCGCCCCCCTGACGAGCATCACAAAAATCGACGCTCAAGCCAGAGGTGGCGAAACCCGACAGGACTATA
AAGATACCAGGCGTTTCCCCCTGGAAGCTCCCTCGTGCGCTCTCCTGTTCCGACCCTGCCGCTTACCGGA
TACCTGTCCGCCTTTCTCCCTTCGGGAAGCGTGGCGCTTTCTCATAGCTCACGCTGTTGGTATCTCAGTT
CGGTGTAGGTCGTTCGCTCCAAGCTGGGCTGTGTGCACGAACCCCCCGTTCAGCCCGACCGCTGCGCCTT
ATCCGGTAACTATCGTCTTGAGTCCAACCCGGTAAGACACGACTTATCGCCACTGGCAGCAGCCATTGGT
AACTGATTTAGAGGACTTTGTCTTGAAGTTATGCACCTGTTAAGGCTAAACTGAAAGAACAGATTTTGGT
GAGTGCGGTCCTCCAACCCACTTACCTTGGTTCAAAGAGTTGGTAGCTCAGCGAACCTTGAGAAAACCAC
CGTTGGTAGCGGTGGTTTTTCTTTATTTATGAGATGATGAATCAATCGGTCTATCAAGTCAACGAACAGC
TATTCCGTTACTCTAGATTTCAGTGCAATTTATCTCTTCAAATGTAGCACCTGAAGTCAGCCCCATACGA
TATAAGTTGTAATTCTCATGTTAGTCATGCCCCGCGCCCACCGGAAGGAGCTGACTGGGTTGAAGGCTCT
CAAGGGCATCGGTCGAGATCCCGGTGCCTAATGAGTGAGCTAACTTACATTAATTGCGTTGCGCTCACTG
CCCGCTTTCCAGTCGGGAAACCTGTCGTGCCAGCTGCATTAATGAATCGGCCAACGCGCGGGGAGAGGCG
GTTTGCGTATTGGGCGCCAGGGTGGTTTTTCTTTTCACCAGTGAGACGGGCAACAGCTGATTGCCCTTCA
CCGCCTGGCCCTGAGAGAGTTGCAGCAAGCGGTCCACGCTGGTTTGCCCCAGCAGGCGAAAATCCTGTTT
GATGGTGGTTAACGGCGGGATATAACATGAGCTGTCTTCGGTATCGTCGTATCCCACTACCGAGATGTCC
GCACCAACGCGCAGCCCGGACTCGGTAATGGCGCGCATTGCGCCCAGCGCCATCTGATCGTTGGCAACCA
GCATCGCAGTGGGAACGATGCCCTCATTCAGCATTTGCATGGTTTGTTGAAAACCGGACATGGCACTCCA
GTCGCCTTCCCGTTCCGCTATCGGCTGAATTTGATTGCGAGTGAGATATTTATGCCAGCCAGCCAGACGC
AGACGCGCCGAGACAGAACTTAATGGGCCCGCTAACAGCGCGATTTGCTGGTGACCCAATGCGACCAGAT
GCTCCACGCCCAGTCGCGTACCGTCTTCATGGGAGAAAATAATACTGTTGATGGGTGTCTGGTCAGAGAC
ATCAAGAAATAACGCCGGAACATTAGTGCAGGCAGCTTCCACAGCAATGGCATCCTGGTCATCCAGCGGA
TAGTTAATGATCAGCCCACTGACGCGTTGCGCGAGAAGATTGTGCACCGCCGCTTTACAGGCTTCGACGC
CGCTTCGTTCTACCATCGACACCACCACGCTGGCACCCAGTTGATCGGCGCGAGATTTAATCGCCGCGAC
AATTTGCGACGGCGCGTGCAGGGCCAGACTGGAGGTGGCAACGCCAATCAGCAACGACTGTTTGCCCGCC
AGTTGTTGTGCCACGCGGTTGGGAATGTAATTCAGCTCCGCCATCGCCGCTTCCACTTTTTCCCGCGTTT
TCGCAGAAACGTGGCTGGCCTGGTTCACCACGCGGGAAACGGTCTGATAAGAGACACCGGCATACTCTGC
GACATCGTATAACGTTACTGGTTTCACATTCACCACCCTGAATTGACTCTCTTCCGGGCGCTATCATGCC
ATACCGCGAAAGGTTTTGCGCCATTCGATGGTGTCCGGGATCTCGACGCTCTCCCTTATGCGACTCCTGC
ATTAGGAAATTAATACGACTCACTATA
