>Addgene plasmid #32034 | pRSF-KpDcr1deltaC(GiVL-2) | addgene partial sequence | sequence record 37682 | T7-term
GAGTCCATGTGCTGGCGTTCAAATTTCGCAGCAGCGGTTTCTTTACCAGACTCGAGTTACTCTTCAATAG
AATATTTCTTCGAGTTTCCATCCTCTAAATCATAAACCGAATATTTCCTCAATAATTCATCATTTTCCAA
TACCTTCATCGCAGCTCTGTGTTCTGCTTCCCTTATACTGTTACCTTCAGCTTCGTCTAACAGAATGTCA
CCTATTTTAACTTCAACTCTGAATGGAGGCATTTCTGTAAGCTTTCTGTAATGAAGTTTATGTCCTAATT
TGTTAATTTGCAGTAATTCGGCTAATTCATTTTTAGCATTTTTATTTAATGGTTCCTTTATCACCATTTG
GCTCGATTTGGCCAATTTTTTTTCTGATAGTTCTTCTAACCATTCCTTGATATCCAAAAACTCAGTGCCA
AATCTATCAATAACCAATGCACCAATATAGGCTTCAACACAATCAGCATAACGTTTAGAGTCAGGCTGTA
TTTTCGGATGGGATTCTATAATAACCTCAGAAACTACAGAAGGTAATTTTGTACTCCAATCAAATAGATT
ATTATTATTTACTATTGATTCTTTCATTTGAGAAAGCATACCTTCATTTGCAGAAGGAAATCTGGTGTAT
ACNATATATGAAACTAAAGCACCTAGC
