>Addgene plasmid #32034 | pRSF-KpDcr1deltaC(GiVL-2) | addgene partial sequence | sequence record 38432 | T7 5'-TAATACGACTCACTATAGGG-3'
ATATTTTGTTTAACTTTAATAAGGAGATATACCATGGGCAGCAGCCATCATCATCATCATCACAGCAGCG
GCCTGGTGCCGCGCGGCAGCCACATGGCAAGCATGTCGGACTCAGAAGTCAATCAAGAAGCTAAGCCAGA
GGTCAAGCCAGAAGTCAAGCCTGAGACTCACATCAATTTAAAGGTGTCCGATGGATCTTCAGAGATCTTC
TTCAAGATCAAAAAGACCACTCCTTTAAGAAGGCTGATGGAAGCGTTCGCTAAAAGACAGGGTAAGGAAA
TGGACTCCTTAAGATTCTTGTACGACGGTATTAGAATCCAAGCTGATCAGACCCCTGAAGATTTGGACAT
GGAGGATAACGATATTATTGAGGCTCACAGAGAACAGATTGGTGGATCCAACGAGTTAAAAGTTAGAGAA
TTTTATAGACTCCACAATGCTTGTGTGAAATTGAAAGAGTCTATTAAATTGATTTATGAAAACCCATTGG
TAACTGACCAAAATGTTTTGAATTTGGGAACTGCAGAAAATACTATTGATTATACAATTTTAAACACACC
TACACTAAATGTTGCTAAAACTTTACTGGGCAATAGATATTCATTAGATCTAATAGATCTTTTTCAATCT
CATGATTTCAAAGATTCAAACACTGATGTGGATATGTTTATTAAATATCCTGTGGTTTATGATGAAAATT
TGGAAAATTTAGCATTTATGCATAAAAGTTTTCCAAATATGAATGCACATCTAAATGATGCTCAAAAGAC
TCAATTATCTAATGAAAGGTTAGAATTTTTG
